Addgene plasmid #139704: P427-FBP_13
Purpose: T-DNA encoding Fungal Bioluminescent Pathway Components, complete pathway
Depositing lab: Daniel Voytas. Depositing organization: University of Minnesota. Publication: Building customizable auto-luminescent luciferase-based reporters in plants. Khakhar A, Starker CG, Chamness JC, Lee N, Stokke S, Wang C, Swanson R, Rizvi F, Imaizumi T, Voytas DF. Elife. 2020 Mar 25;9. pii: 52786. doi: 10.7554/eLife.52786. PubMed 32209230.
Backbone
  Vector backbone: pTRANS_220d
  Vector type: Plant Expression, Luciferase
Growth in bacteria
  Bacterial resistance: Kanamycin, 50 μg/mL
  Growth temperature: 37°C
  Growth strain: DH5alpha
  Copy number: High Copy
Gene/Insert
  Gene/Insert name: pSlH4:NnCPH:tSlH4, pSlRBCS2:AsNpga:tAtug7, pUBQ1:NhH3H:tNos, p35S:NnHisps:t35S, pAtELF4:NnLuz:trbcse9
  Species: Neonothopanus nambi and Aspergillus nidulans
  Promoter: various
  Cloning method: Restriction Enzyme; 5′ cloning site AarI (destroyed during cloning); 3′ cloning site AarI (destroyed during cloning)
Resource information
  A portion of this plasmid was derived from a plasmid made by: synthesized
Terms and licenses: Academic/Nonprofit Terms; Industry Terms: Not Available to Industry
How to cite: P427-FBP_13 was a gift from Daniel Voytas (Addgene plasmid # 139704 ; http://n2t.net/addgene:139704 ; RRID:Addgene_139704)
