[The description below was written by a language model from this plasmid's Addgene catalogue record and pLannotate feature annotations shown in this document.]
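Description:
P427-FBP_13 is a large (about 22.7 kb) binary T-DNA plasmid for plant expression, built on the pTRANS_220d backbone and intended for Agrobacterium-mediated delivery. It carries a high-copy ColE1/pUC-type origin with the pBR322 bom region for propagation in E. coli, and the pVS1 oriV with its RepA replication and StaA stability proteins for maintenance in Agrobacterium. An aphA-3 kanamycin resistance gene outside the T-DNA provides bacterial selection. Nopaline-type left and right border repeats define the transferred region. Next to the left border is a plant selection cassette in which an enhanced CaMV 35S promoter drives nptII, terminated by a CaMV poly(A) signal. Residual lac promoter/operator, MCS and lacZα fragments flank the AarI assembly site, which was destroyed during cloning.

The payload is the complete fungal bioluminescence pathway, assembled as five independent transcription units. According to the catalogue entry these are pSlH4:NnCPH:tSlH4, pSlRBCS2:AsNpga:tAtug7, pUBQ1:NhH3H:tNos, p35S:NnHisps:t35S and pAtELF4:NnLuz:trbcse9, with genes from Neonothopanus nambi and the phosphopantetheinyl transferase npgA from Aspergillus nidulans. Together they convert endogenous caffeic acid to a luciferin, oxidise it with the Luz luciferase to emit light, and recycle the product, so plant tissue glows without added substrate.

The automated annotation confirms npgA with the gene 7 terminator, a 35S promoter with a TMV Ω leader and CaMV poly(A) signal around a long unannotated region, and a terminal E9 terminator. However, it labels the third unit's regulatory elements as MAS promoter and terminator rather than UBQ1/Nos, a discrepancy the record does not resolve. Most fungal coding sequences are not annotated. The plasmid is used to build auto-luminescent reporters in plants.
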