Features (pLannotate 1.2.2; 28 found; start..end, strand, type, name):
      4..158     +  CDS            lacZα (fragment): LacZα fragment of β-galactosidase; lacZ fragment
    224..248     +  misc_feature   RB T-DNA repeat: right border repeat from nopaline C58 T-DNA
    588..989     +  CDS            Y4CG_SINFN (fragment): Protein inferred from homology: Swiss-Prot protein existence level 3. From Sinorhizobium fredii (strain NBRC 101917 / NGR234).
   1549..2178    +  CDS            pVS1 StaA: stability protein from the Pseudomonas plasmid pVS1 (Heeb et al., 2000)
   2607..3680    +  CDS            pVS1 RepA: replication protein from the Pseudomonas plasmid pVS1 (Heeb et al., 2000)
   3746..3940    +  rep_origin     pVS1 oriV: origin of replication for the Pseudomonas plasmid pVS1 (Heeb et al., 2000)
   4143..4182    +  CDS            rop (fragment): Rop protein, which maintains plasmids at low copy number; rop
   4284..4424    +  misc_feature   bom: basis of mobility region from pBR322
   4610..5198    -  rep_origin     ori: high-copy-number ColE1/pMB1/pBR322/pUC origin of replication
   5285..6079    -  CDS            KanR: aminoglycoside phosphotransferase; aphA-3; confers resistance to kanamycin
   6504..6528    +  misc_feature   LB T-DNA repeat: left border repeat from nopaline C58 T-DNA
   6606..6780    -  polyA_signal   CaMV poly(A) signal: cauliflower mosaic virus polyadenylation signal
   6837..7629    -  CDS            NeoR/KanR (fragment): aminoglycoside phosphotransferase from Tn5; aph(3')-II (or nptII); confers resistance to neomycin, kanamycin, and G418 (Geneticin®)
   7697..8373    -  promoter       CaMV 35S promoter (enhanced): cauliflower mosaic virus 35S promoter with a duplicated enhancer region
   8463..8551    +  CDS            lacI (fragment): lac repressor; lacI; The lac repressor binds to the lac operator to inhibit transcription in E. coli. This inhibition can be relieved by adding lactose or isopropyl-β-D-thiogalactopyranoside (IPTG).
   8564..8585    +  protein_bind   CAP binding site: CAP binding activates transcription in the presence of cAMP. E. coli catabolite activator protein
   8600..8630    +  promoter       lac promoter: promoter for the E. coli lac operon
   8634..8656    +  protein_bind   lac operator (fragment): The lac repressor binds to the lac operator to inhibit transcription in E. coli. This inhibition can be relieved by adding lactose or isopropyl-β-D-thiogalactopyranoside (IPTG). lac repressor encoded by lacI
   8687..8712    +  misc_feature   MCS (fragment): pUC18/19 multiple cloning site
  11472..12503   +  CDS            npgA: PPTA_EMENI - Also known as cfwA. Experimental evidence at protein level: Swiss-Prot protein existence level 1. Transfers the 4'-phosphopantetheine moiety from coenzyme A to a Ser of an acyl-carrier-protein. The enzyme is able to transfer the cofactor to a broad range of enzymes with acyl- or peptidyl-carrier protein domains. Required for primary biological processes such as growth and asexual/sexual development, and activates target enzymes involved in the synthesis of metabolites such as fatty acids, polyketides and nonribosomal peptides, lysine, siderophore, penicillin, sterigmatocystin, sha
  12532..12732   +  terminator     gene 7 terminator: transcription terminator for octopine-type Ti plasmid gene 7
  12769..13149   +  promoter       MAS promoter: mannopine synthase promoter (Velten et al., 1984)
  14421..14673   +  terminator     MAS terminator: mannopine synthase terminator
  14785..15130   +  promoter       CaMV 35S promoter: strong constitutive promoter from cauliflower mosaic virus
  15082..15128   +  promoter       minimal CaMV 35S promoter: minimal 35S promoter from cauliflower mosaic virus
  15149..15204   +  misc_feature   TMV Ω: translational enhancer from the tobacco mosaic virus 5'-leader sequence (Gallie et al., 1988)
  20337..20511   +  polyA_signal   CaMV poly(A) signal: cauliflower mosaic virus polyadenylation signal
  22345..22650   +  terminator     E9 terminator (fragment): terminator and polyadenylation signal from the pea rbcS-E9 gene
>Addgene plasmid #139704 | P427-FBP_13 | addgene full sequence | sequence record 296524 | Addgene NGS Result
TGGCACTGGCCGTCGTTTTACAACGTCGTGACTGGGAAAACCCTGGCGTTACCCAACTTAATCGCCTTGC
AGCACATCCCCCTTTCGCCAGCTGGCGTAATAGCGAAGAGGCCCGCACCGATCGCCCTTCCCAACAGTTG
CGCAGCCTGAATGGCGAATGCTAGAGCAGCTTGAGCTTGGATCAGATTGTCGTTTCCCGCCTTCAGTTTA
AACTATCAGTGTTTGACAGGATATATTGGCGGGTAAACCTAAGAGAAAAGAGCGTTTATTAGAATAATCG
GATATTTAAAAGGGCGTGAAAAGGTTTATCCGTTCGTCCATTTGTATGTGCATGCCAACCACAGGGTTCC
CCTCGGGATCAAAGTACTTTGATCCAACCCCTCCGCTGCTATAGTGCAGTCGGCTTCTGACGTTCAGTGC
AGCCGTCTTCTGAAAACGACATGTCGCACAAGTCCTAAGTTACGCGACAGGCTGCCGCCCTGCCCTTTTC
CTGGCGTTTTCTTGTCGCGTGTTTTAGTCGCATAAAGTAGAATACTTGCGACTAGAACCGGAGACATTAC
GCCATGAACAAGAGCGCCGCCGCTGGCCTGCTGGGCTATGCCCGCGTCAGCACCGACGACCAGGACTTGA
CCAACCAACGGGCCGAACTGCACGCGGCCGGCTGCACCAAGCTGTTTTCCGAGAAGATCACCGGCACCAG
GCGCGACCGCCCGGAGCTGGCCAGGATGCTTGACCACCTACGCCCTGGCGACGTTGTGACAGTGACCAGG
CTAGACCGCCTGGCCCGCAGCACCCGCGACCTACTGGACATTGCCGAGCGCATCCAGGAGGCCGGCGCGG
GCCTGCGTAGCCTGGCAGAGCCGTGGGCCGACACCACCACGCCGGCCGGCCGCATGGTGTTGACCGTGTT
CGCCGGCATTGCCGAGTTCGAGCGTTCCCTAATCATCGACCGCACCCGGAGCGGGCGCGAGGCCGCCAAG
GCCCGAGGCGTGAAGTTTGGCCCCCGCCCTACCCTCACCCCGGCACAGATCGCGCACGCCCGCGAGCTGA
TCGACCAGGAAGGCCGCACCGTGAAAGAGGCGGCTGCACTGCTTGGCGTGCATCGCTCGACCCTGTACCG
CGCACTTGAGCGCAGCGAGGAAGTGACGCCCACCGAGGCCAGGCGGCGCGGTGCCTTCCGTGAGGACGCA
TTGACCGAGGCCGACGCCCTGGCGGCCGCCGAGAATGAACGCCAAGAGGAACAAGCATGAAACCGCACCA
GGACGGCCAGGACGAACCGTTTTTCATTACCGAAGAGATCGAGGCGGAGATGATCGCGGCCGGGTACGTG
TTCGAGCCGCCCGCGCACGGCTCAACCGTGCGGCTGCATGAAATCCTGGCCGGTTTGTCTGATGCCAAGC
TGGCGGCCTGGCCGGCCAGCTTGGCCGCTGAAGAAACCGAGCGCCGCCGTCTAAAAAGGTGATGTGTATT
TGAGTAAAACAGCTTGCGTCATGCGGTCGCTGCGTATATGATGCGATGAGTAAATAAACAAATACGCAAG
GGGAACGCATGAAGGTTATCGCTGTACTTAACCAGAAAGGCGGGTCAGGCAAGACGACCATCGCAACCCA
TCTAGCCCGCGCCCTGCAACTCGCCGGGGCCGATGTTCTGTTAGTCGATTCCGATCCCCAGGGCAGTGCC
CGCGATTGGGCGGCCGTGCGGGAAGATCAACCGCTAACCGTTGTCGGCATCGACCGCCCGACGATTGACC
GCGACGTGAAGGCCATCGGCCGGCGCGACTTCGTAGTGATCGACGGAGCGCCCCAGGCGGCGGACTTGGC
TGTGTCCGCGATCAAGGCAGCCGACTTCGTGCTGATTCCGGTGCAGCCAAGCCCTTACGACATATGGGCC
ACCGCCGACCTGGTGGAGCTGGTTAAGCAGCGCATTGAGGTCACGGATGGAAGGCTACAAGCGGCCTTTG
TCGTGTCGCGGGCGATCAAAGGCACGCGCATCGGCGGTGAGGTTGCCGAGGCGCTGGCCGGGTACGAGCT
GCCCATTCTTGAGTCCCGTATCACGCAGCGCGTGAGCTACCCAGGCACTGCCGCCGCCGGCACAACCGTT
CTTGAATCAGAACCCGAGGGCGACGCTGCCCGCGAGGTCCAGGCGCTGGCCGCTGAAATTAAATCAAAAC
TCATTTGAGTTAATGAGGTAAAGAGAAAATGAGCAAAAGCACAAACACGCTAAGTGCCGGCCGTCCGAGC
GCACGCAGCAGCAAGGCTGCAACGTTGGCCAGCCTGGCAGACACGCCAGCCATGAAGCGGGTCAACTTTC
AGTTGCCGGCGGAGGATCACACCAAGCTGAAGATGTACGCGGTACGCCAAGGCAAGACCATTACCGAGCT
GCTATCTGAATACATCGCGCAGCTACCAGAGTAAATGAGCAAATGAATAAATGAGTAGATGAATTTTAGC
GGCTAAAGGAGGCGGCATGGAAAATCAAGAACAACCAGGCACCGACGCCGTGGAATGCCCCATGTGTGGA
GGAACGGGCGGTTGGCCAGGCGTAAGCGGCTGGGTTGCCTGCCGGCCCTGCAATGGCACTGGAACCCCCA
AGCCCGAGGAATCGGCGTGAGCGGTCGCAAACCATCCGGCCCGGTACAAATCGGCGCGGCGCTGGGTGAT
GACCTGGTGGAGAAGTTGAAGGCCGCGCAGGCCGCCCAGCGGCAACGCATCGAGGCAGAAGCACGCCCCG
GTGAATCGTGGCAAGCGGCCGCTGATCGAATCCGCAAAGAATCCCGGCAACCGCCGGCAGCCGGTGCGCC
GTCGATTAGGAAGCCGCCCAAGGGCGACGAGCAACCAGATTTTTTCGTTCCGATGCTCTATGACGTGGGC
ACCCGCGATAGTCGCAGCATCATGGACGTGGCCGTTTTCCGTCTGTCGAAGCGTGACCGACGAGCTGGCG
AGGTGATCCGCTACGAGCTTCCAGACGGGCACGTAGAGGTTTCCGCAGGGCCGGCCGGCATGGCCAGTGT
GTGGGATTACGACCTGGTACTGATGGCGGTTTCCCATCTAACCGAATCCATGAACCGATACCGGGAAGGG
AAGGGAGACAAGCCCGGCCGCGTGTTCCGTCCACACGTTGCGGACGTACTCAAGTTCTGCCGGCGAGCCG
ATGGCGGAAAGCAGAAAGACGACCTGGTAGAAACCTGCATTCGGTTAAACACCACGCACGTTGCCATGCA
GCGTACGAAGAAGGCCAAGAACGGCCGCCTGGTGACGGTATCCGAGGGTGAAGCCTTGATTAGCCGCTAC
AAGATCGTAAAGAGCGAAACCGGGCGGCCGGAGTACATCGAGATCGAGCTAGCTGATTGGATGTACCGCG
AGATCACAGAAGGCAAGAACCCGGACGTGCTGACGGTTCACCCCGATTACTTTTTGATCGATCCCGGCAT
CGGCCGTTTTCTCTACCGCCTGGCACGCCGCGCCGCAGGCAAGGCAGAAGCCAGATGGTTGTTCAAGACG
ATCTACGAACGCAGTGGCAGCGCCGGAGAGTTCAAGAAGTTCTGTTTCACCGTGCGCAAGCTGATCGGGT
CAAATGACCTGCCGGAGTACGATTTGAAGGAGGAGGCGGGGCAGGCTGGCCCGATCCTAGTCATGCGCTA
CCGCAACCTGATCGAGGGCGAAGCATCCGCCGGTTCCTAATGTACGGAGCAGATGCTAGGGCAAATTGCC
CTAGCAGGGGAAAAAGGTCGAAAAGGCCTCTTTCCTGTGGATAGCACGTACATTGGGAACCCAAAGCCGT
ACATTGGGAACCGGAACCCGTACATTGGGAACCCAAAGCCGTACATTGGGAACCGGTCACACATGTAAGT
GACTGATATAAAAGAGAAAAAAGGCGATTTTTCCGCCTAAAACTCTTTAAAACTTATTAAAACTCTTAAA
ACCCGCCTGGCCTGTGCATAACTGTCTGGCCAGCGCACAGCCCAAGAGCTGCAAAAAGCGCCTACCCTTC
GGTCGCTGCGCTCCCTACGCCCCGCCGCTTCGCGTCGGCCTATCGCGGCCGCTGGCCGCTCAAAAATGGC
TGGCCTACGGCCAGGCAATCTACCAGGGCGCGGACAAGCCGCGCCGTCGCCACTCGACCGCCGGCGCCCA
CATCAAGGCACCCTGCCTCGCGCGTTTCGGTGATGACGGTGAAAACCTCTGACACATGCAGCTCCCGGAA
ACGGTCACAGCTTGTCTGTAAGCGGATGCCGGGAGCAGACAAGCCCGTCAGGGCGCGTCAGCGGGTGTTG
GCGGGTGTCGGGGCGCAGCCATGACCCAGTCACGTAGCGATAGCGGAGTGTATACTGGCTTAACTATGCG
GCATCAGAGCAGATTGTACTGAGAGTGCACCATATGCGGTGTGAAATACCGCACAGATGCGTAAGGAGAA
AATACCGCATCAGGCCCTCTTCCGCTTCCTCGCTCACTGACTCGCTGCGCTCGGTCGTTCGGCTGCGGCG
AGCGGTATCAGCTCACTCAAAGGCGGTAATACGGTTATCCACAGAATCAGGGGATAACGCAGGAAAGAAC
ATGTGAGCAAAAGGCCAGCAAAAGGCCAGGAACCGTAAAAAGGCCGCGTTGCTGGCGTTTTTCCATAGGC
TCCGCCCCCCTGACGAGCATCACAAAAATCGACGCTCAAGTCAGAGGTGGCGAAACCCGACAGGACTATA
AAGATACCAGGCGTTTCCCCCTGGAAGCTCCCTCGTGCGCTCTCCTGTTCCGACCCTGCCGCTTACCGGA
TACCTGTCCGCCTTTCTCCCTTCGGGAAGCGTGGCGCTTTCTCATAGCTCACGCTGTAGGTATCTCAGTT
CGGTGTAGGTCGTTCGCTCCAAGCTGGGCTGTGTGCACGAACCCCCCGTTCAGCCCGACCGCTGCGCCTT
ATCCGGTAACTATCGTCTTGAGTCCAACCCGGTAAGACACGACTTATCGCCACTGGCAGCAGCCACTGGT
AACAGGATTAGCAGAGCGAGGTATGTAGGCGGTGCTACAGAGTTCTTGAAGTGGTGGCCTAACTACGGCT
ACACTAGAAGGACAGTATTTGGTATCTGCGCTCTGCTGAAGCCAGTTACCTTCGGAAAAAGAGTTGGTAG
CTCTTGATCCGGCAAACAAACCACCGCTGGTAGCGGTGGTTTTTTTGTTTGCAAGCAGCAGATTACGCGC
AGAAAAAAAGGATCTCAAGAAGATCCTTTGATCTTTTCTACGGGGTCTGACGCTCAGTGGAACGAAAACT
CACGTTAAGGGATTTTGGTCATGCATTCTAGGTACTAAAACAATTCATCCAGTAAAATATAATATTTTAT
TTTCTCCCAATCAGGCTTGATCCCCAGTAAGTCAAAAAATAGCTCGACATACTGTTCTTCCCCGATATCC
TCCCTGATCGACCGGACGCAGAAGGCAATGTCATACCACTTGTCCGCCCTGCCGCTTCTCCCAAGATCAA
TAAAGCCACTTACTTTGCCATCTTTCACAAAGATGTTGCTGTCTCCCAGGTCGCCGTGGGAAAAGACAAG
TTCCTCTTCGGGCTTTTCCGTCTTTAAAAAATCATACAGCTCGCGCGGATCTTTAAATGGAGTGTCTTCT
TCCCAGTTTTCGCAATCCACATCGGCCAGATCGTTATTCAGTAAGTAATCCAATTCGGCTAAGCGGCTGT
CTAAGCTATTCGTATAGGGACAATCCGATATGTCGATGGAGTGAAAGAGCCTGATGCACTCCGCATACAG
CTCGATAATCTTTTCAGGGCTTTGTTCATCTTCATACTCTTCCGAGCAAAGGACGCCATCGGCCTCACTC
ATGAGCAGATTGCTCCAGCCATCATGCCGTTCAAAGTGCAGGACCTTTGGAACAGGCAGCTTTCCTTCCA
GCCATAGCATCATGTCCTTTTCCCGTTCCACATCATAGGTGGTCCCTTTATACCGGCTGTCCGTCATTTT
TAAATATAGGTTTTCATTTTCTCCCACCAGCTTATATACCTTAGCAGGAGACATTCCTTCCGTATCTTTT
ACGCAGCGGTATTTTTCGATCAGTTTTTTCAATTCCGGTGATATTCTCATTTTAGCCATTTATTATTTCC
TTCCTCTTTTCTACAGTATTTAAAGATACCCCAAGAAGCTAATTATAACAAGACGAACTCCAATTCACTG
TTCCTTGCATTCTAAAACCTTAAATACCAGAAAACAGCTTTTTCAAAGTTGTTTTCAAAGTTGGCGTATA
ACATAGTATCGACGGAGCCGATTTTGAAACCGCGGTGATCACAGGCAGCAACGCTCTGTCATCGTTACAA
TCAACATGCTACCCTCCGCGAGATCATCCGTGTTTCAAACCCGGCAGCTTAGTTGCCGTTCTTCCGAATA
GCATCGGTAACATGAGCAAAGTCTGCCGCCTTACAACGGCTCTCCCGCTGACGCCGTCCCGGACTGATGG
GCTGCCTGTATCGAGTGGTGATTTTGTGCCGAGCTGCCGGTCGGGGAGCTGTTGGCTGGCTGGTGGCAGG
ATATATTGTGGTGTAAACAAATTGACGCTTAGACAACTTAATAACACATTGCGGACGTTTTTAATGTACT
GAATTAACGCCGAATTAATTCGGGGGATCTGGATTTTAGTACTGGATTTTGGTTTTAGGAATTAGAAATT
TTATTGATAGAAGTATTTTACAAATACAAATACATACTAAGGGTTTCTTATATGCTCAACACATGAGCGA
AACCCTATAGGAACCCTAATTCCCTTATCTGGGAACTACTCACACATTATTATGGAGAAACTCGAGCTTG
TCGATCGACTCTAGCTAGAGGATCGATCCGAACCCCAGAGTCCCGCTCAGAAGAACTCGTCAAGAAGGCG
ATAGAAGGCGATGCGCTGCGAATCGGGAGCGGCGATACCGTAAAGCACGAGGAAGCGGTCAGCCCATTCG
CCGCCAAGTTCTTCAGCAATATCACGGGTAGCCAACGCTATGTCCTGATAGCGGTCCGCCACACCCAGCC
GGCCACAGTCGATGAATCCAGAAAAGCGGCCATTTTCCACCATGATATTCGGCAAGCAGGCATCGCCATG
TGTCACGACGAGATCCTCGCCGTCGGGCATGCGCGCCTTGAGCCTGGCGAACAGTTCGGCTGGCGCGAGC
CCCTGATGTTCTTCGTCCAGATCATCCTGATCGACAAGACCGGCTTCCATCCGAGTACGTGCTCGCTCGA
TGCGATGTTTCGCTTGGTGGTCGAATGGGCAGGTAGCCGGATCAAGCGTATGCAGCCGCCGCATTGCATC
AGCCATGATGGATACTTTCTCGGCAGGAGCAAGGTGAGATGACAGGAGATCCTGCCCCGGCACTTCGCCC
AATAGCAGCCAGTCCCTTCCCGCTTCAGTGACAACGTCGAGCACAGCTGCGCAAGGAACGCCCGTCGTGG
CCAGCCACGATAGCCGCGCTGCCTCGTCCTGGAGTTCATTCAGGGCACCGGACAGGTCGGTCTTGACAAA
AAGAACCGGGCGCCCCTGCGCTGACAGCCGAAACACGGCGGCATCAGAGCAGCCGATTGTCTGTTGTGCC
CAGTCATAGCCGAATAGCCTCTCCACCCAAGCGGCCGGAGAACCTGCGTGCAATCCATCTTGTTCAATCC
CCATGGTCGATCGACAGATCTGCGAAAGCTCGAGAGAGATAGATTTGTAGAGAGAGACTGGTGATTTCAG
CGTGTCCTCTCCAAATGAAATGAACTTCCTTATATAGAGGAAGGGTCTTGCGAAGGATAGTGGGATTGTG
CGTCATCCCTTACGTCAGTGGAGATATCACATCAATCCACTTGCTTTGAAGACGTGGTTGGAACGTCTTC
TTTTTCCACGATGCTCCTCGTGGGTGGGGGTCCATCTTTGGGACCACTGTCGGCAGAGGCATCTTGAACG
ATAGCCTTTCCTTTATCGCAATGATGGCATTTGTAGGTGCCACCTTCCTTTTCTACTGTCCTTTTGATGA
AGTGACAGATAGCTGGGCAATGGAATCCGAGGAGGTTTCCCGATATTACCCTTTGTTGAAAAGTCTCAAT
AGCCCTTTGGTCTTCTGAGACTGTATCTTTGATATTCTTGGAGTAGACGAGAGTGTCGTGCTCCACCATG
TTCACATCAATCCACTTGCTTTGAAGACGTGGTTGGAACGTCTTCTTTTTCCACGATGCTCCTCGTGGGT
GGGGGTCCATCTTTGGGACCACTGTCGGCAGAGGCATCTTGAACGATAGCCTTTCCTTTATCGCAATGAT
GGCATTTGTAGGTGCCACCTTCCTTTTCTACTGTCCTTTTGATGAAGTGACAGATAGCTGGGCAATGGAA
TCCGAGGAGGTTTCCCGATATTACCCTTTGTTGAAAAGTCTCAATAGCCCTTTGGTCTTCTGAGACTGTA
TCTTTGATATTCTTGGAGTAGACGAGAGTGTCGTGCTCCACCATGTTGGCAAGCTGCTCTAGCCAATACG
CAAACCGCCTCTCCCCGCGCGTTGGCCGATTCATTAATGCAGCTGGCACGACAGGTTTCCCGACTGGAAA
GCGGGCAGTGAGCGCAACGCAATTAATGTGAGTTAGCTCACTCATTAGGCACCCCAGGCTTTACACTTTA
TGCTTCCGGCTCGTATGTTGTGTGGAATTGTGAGCGGATAACAATTTCACACAGGAAACAGCTATGACAT
GATTACGAATTCGAGCTCGGTACCCGGGGATCGGCGCGCCCTATGGAGAATATCATTTTTAAGTAAAATT
TTGAATTCAAATGTTACGTGTATTATTTAATTCATCAATTTGCCTTGTCATAGCGAGTACATTACAAACA
TCACATATATTTGATTGATTGTCAAAAAATATCAAAATATATATCAATTTTAAGAGGTATAGGTGTCTAA
TATGTACTAGCCCTAATTTAAATATCTAAATTAATTATTCGGATGAATCTATATACCATCTTTTTAATGG
ACACCCAAAATCACACATCAAACATCATATACATGTTGAAAACATATTATTGATATAGCTACATATATGT
TTTAATATAAATAAAAGACGAGTCATATATTCAAAAATTAAGAATCAAATAATTTTAATTTATTTAATAT
TCAAAACTTAATACTATTTAAATTTAGATATTCTAATTTTAATACACGTCTGATAAAATAGATGAGGACT
AAATAAATAATTTGAGACTATCTTTTCTTTATTTGGCGGCCCACAAATAATTTAGATTCTCGTAACCCCC
TCTTTTTCTCTCACTGAAAAAGCACAATCCGTGTCCAAACACAAAGAAGCACTCGACACCGTAGATCTCC
ATTCAGATCAACGGCTTATATTCAGTTTTCTCCATTCACGTGGATCGACATTCTTATCCGTCCGATTATC
AATAAATTTCCCAAAATTTAGCGGCCATGATTTTAACCCCGCCTCATTTCAAACCGCCCACGAAATCCTC
GACGCCCAAATTCACCAACTATAAATAGCCACCACCATCCCCTTCATCAATCATCAAATTTCATAACCCT
AGAATCATCACCTTTTTCAAATTTCAATGGCTCCTATCTCCTCCACCTGGTCCAGATTAATCAGGTTCGT
AGCTATAGAAACGTCACTCGTGCATATAGGCGAACCGATTGATGCAACTATGGACGTAGGGCTTGCTCGT
CGAGAAGGGAAAACTATTCAGGCCTATGAGATTATCGGATCTGGCAGCGCCCTGGACCTTTCTGCACAGG
TGAGTAAGAACGTGCTCACAGTACGAGAATTGTTGATGCCACTTTCTAGAGAAGAGATAAAGACGGTCAG
ATGCTTAGGCCTTAACTATCCTGTCCACGCAACAGAAGCCAATGTTGCTGTACCGAAGTTTCCGAACCTG
TTCTACAAACCAGTCACAAGTCTCATCGGGCCTGATGGTCTTATCACGATCCCTAGTGTAGTGCAACCGC
CTAAGGAACATCAGTCAGATTATGAAGCTGAACTTGTGATTGTAATCGGAAAGGCCGCCAAGAACGTGTC
TGAGGACGAAGCCTTGGATTATGTCTTAGGCTATACAGCTGCTAACGATATTAGTTTCCGAAAACACCAG
CTCGCAGTCTCACAGTGGTCATTCTCAAAAGGATTTGGATCTCTCCTTCTCACTATACGTATGGCCCAGA
CACATAGTGGAAACATAAATAGGTTCTCACGTGATCAAATCTTTAATGTTAAGAAAACAATCAGCTTTTT
GTCTCAAGGAACTACCCTCGAACCTGGGTCTATCATTTTGACTGGCACCCCTGATGGGGTCGGCTTCGTC
AGGAACCCGCCCTTATACTTAAAAGATGGGGATGAAGTGATGACTTGGATAGGTTCCGGCATTGGTACGC
TTGCTAACACCGTTCAAGAAGAGAAAACATGCTTTGCAAGCGGTGGGCATGAGTAGGCTTTTATGTTGGT
GATATGGTGGTAAATGTAGGGATTTAGTTTACAATTGCGTATGTCTGTGTTGGATATCTGTAGTGCTGTT
CTTATGGCTTAGATCTTGTAATTTCTCATTACAGTATCAATGAATAGATATCAGTTTCTAGTGATGACAT
TGGTTCGTCTTTTAGCTGTTGATTAATTTTTCTTAATTGATTCATCCTATTGCAATTCTTCTGAATTTAA
ATTGTATACTGTGAAATTAAGAAAATTCTTGAAATTAATGAGAATTTGAGTAATAGCGCTGTTAGAGCTC
TGACGGCGCGCCCTATGGAGAATTCATGGGGCATTACAATTAATTAGTAATACTAATTTTAATAACACTA
AATCATATTAGTCTCTATAGGTATAATATATAACTCTGGAGTCACTATCTGTATTTGGGATCAACAGTTA
CAAAGGTACGAGTAAAGTCTCTGATCCGACAAACAATCCGTATATCCTACCTTCCCGAAATTTCATGTAT
AAAATTATACTAAAATATTATTTTTCTTGTATTATCCGATTGAAAATTATGCGAATTCAACATAAAACTC
TAAAAAAAGAAAATAATGAAAATTACAACTTAAAAGAGTGTCTAAGTTGGAATCATGGTATTACATAAAG
TTGAGGACAATATAAGCAAGCAAACAAGTACTCTAGCTATCAATTTACTTTGGACTACTATATGATAAAT
ATTTCAACCCCCCTCCTCCCCCACCAAAAAAAAATTAAAATAACAAGTTGAAGGACTCANAAAAAAAAAA
AAAAAAAAACTCAAAACCAACCTCAATCATACATTCATATCCTCTTCCTACCCCCATCTTGGATGAGATA
AGATTAACGAGGTGCTTACACGTGTCACCTCTATTGTGGTGACTTAAAAAAAATTCCAACCTTTCATATG
TAGATATTAAGTAATTGTATAATGTTATCAAGAACCACATAACATATCAAAAACCTTATCATTTCATTAT
ATAAAAGGATAGTGGACATCAAAAGGTTCATATTGAACCAAAAAAAGAGAGAAGAAGCAAAATGGTGCAG
GACACTTCAAGTGCTAGCACAAGTCCAATTTTAACCAGATGGTATATAGACACTCGACCTCTCACGGCAA
GTACCGCCGCACTTCCGCTGCTGGAAACGCTGCAACCAGCTGATCAGATCTCCGTCCAAAAATATTATCA
TCTCAAGGACAAGCACATGTCACTTGCCTCCAACCTTTTGAAGTATTTATTCGTTCATCGAAATTGCCGA
ATACCATGGAGTAGTATTGTCATATCAAGAACGCCCGACCCGCACAGAAGGCCTTGCTATATACCTCCTT
CAGGTTCACAAGAGGACTCCTTCAAAGACGGATATACGGGAATCAACGTAGAATTCAACGTTAGTCACCA
AGCCAGCATGGTGGCAATCGCAGGTACGGCTTTCACACCTAATAGCGGTGGAGATAGCAAACTCAAACCG
GAGGTCGGAATAGATATAACATGTGTAAATGAGAGGCAGGGCAGGAATGGAGAAGAAAGATCCTTGGAAT
CCCTGAGGCAGTATATAGATATATTCAGCGAAGTATTCAGCACCGCAGAGATGGCTAATATAAGGCGACT
TGATGGGGTTTCCTCAAGTTCCCTTAGTGCAGACAGACTCGTAGATTATGGATACCGATTATTCTACACC
TATTGGGCCTTAAAAGAGGCTTATATCAAGATGACAGGTGAGGCCTTATTGGCTCCTTGGTTGAGAGAGC
TGGAGTTTTCCAACGTGGTCGCTCCAGCCGCTGTCGCCGAAAGCGGGGACTCTGCTGGAGACTTTGGCGA
ACCGTACACTGGCGTGCGTACAACATTGTATAAGAACCTCGTAGAGGACGTACGAATTGAGGTAGCTGCT
TTGGGAGGAGATTATCTGTTCGCAACAGCCGCTAGAGGTGGTGGTATAGGCGCATCCTCACGTCCTGGTG
GTGGCCCAGATGGCTCTGGAATTAGATCCCAGGACCCTTGGAGGCCGTTCAAGAAACTCGATATAGAGCG
TGACATACAGCCATGTGCTACGGGCGTTTGTAATTGCCTGTCCTCAGGATAGGCTTGATCCCCCGTCGAC
AGCTAGCTATATCATCAATTTATGTATTACACATAATATCGCACTCAGTCTTTCATCTACGGCAATGTAC
CAGCTGATATAATCAGTTATTGAAATATTTCTGAATTTAAACTTGCATCAATAAATTTATGTTTTTGCTT
GGACTATAATACCTGACTTGTTATTTTATCAATAAATATTTAAACTATATTTCTTTCAAGATCGCTGTTA
GAGCTCGGACGGCGCGCCCTATGGAGATTTTTCAAATCAGTGCGCAAGACGTGACGTAAGTATCCGAGTC
AGTTTTTATTTTTCTACTAATTTGGTCGTTTATTTCGGCGTGTAGGACATGGCAACCGGGCCTGAATTTC
GCGGGTATTCTGTTTCTATTCCAACTTTTTCTTGATCCGCAGCCATTAACGACTTTTGAATAGATACGCT
GACACGCCAAGCCTCGCTAGTCAAAAGTGTACCAAACAACGCTTTACAGCAAGAACGGAATGCGCGTGAC
GCTCGCGGTGACGCCATTTCGCCTTTTCAGAAATGGATAAATAGCCTTGCTTCCTATTATATCTTCCCAA
ATTACCAATACATTACACTAGCATCTGAATTTCATAACCAATCTCGATACACCAAATCGAATGGCATCCT
TTGAAAATTCACTCAGTGTCTTAATAGTTGGGGCTGGCTTAGGTGGTTTGGCCGCTGCTATAGCACTGCG
AAGGCAAGGACATGTAGTCAAGATATACGATAGTTCTTCATTCAAGGCCGAATTGGGAGCAGGATTAGCT
GTACCACCCAATACTCTCCGTTCCCTGCAACAACTGGGCTGTAATACAGAAAACCTGAACGGAGTAGACA
ACCTCTGCTTTACGGCCATGGGATACGACGGGAGTGTAGGTATGATGAATAATATGACCGACTACCGTGA
GGCATACGGCACTTCCTGGATAATGGTACATCGAGTGGATCTCCACAACGAGCTGATGCGAGTCGCCTTG
GATCCGGGCGGGTTAGGGCCTCCTGCCACTCTTCACCTTAACCATCGTGTTACGTTCTGCGATGTGGATG
CCTGTACAGTCACGTTTACGAACGGGACGACACAGTCTGCTGACTTGATTGTCGGAGCTGATGGTATTAG
GTCTACGATTCGAAGATTCGTTCTGGAGGAGGACGTGACTGTTCCAGCTAGCGGAATTGTCGGCTTTCGA
TGGTTGGTCCAGGCCGATGCTCTCGACCCATATCCCGAACTGGATTGGATTGTCAAAAAACCACCCTTGG
GAGCCAGGTTGATTTCTACTCCACAGAACCCGCAGAGTGGCGTAGGACTGGCCGATAGACGAACGATCAT
TATTTACGCATGCAGAGGTGGGACCATGGTTAATGTATTAGCCGTACACGACGACGAAAGAGATCAAAAC
ACTGCTGATTGGTCCGTTCCCGCATCAAAGGATGATTTATTCAGAGTGTTTCACGATTACCATCCAAGAT
TCCGACGACTCTTAGAGTTAGCACAGGACATTAATTTATGGCAGATGAGGGTGGTCCCGGTCTTGAAAAA
ATGGGTGAACAAGAGGGTATGCTTGCTGGGTGATGCCGCCCATGCTTCACTGCCCACACTTGGACAAGGC
TTCGGGATGGGGTTGGAGGATGCAGTCGCTTTGGGCACGTTGTTGCCTAAGGGAACGACCGCATCACAGA
TCGAGACAAGGCTGGCCGTTTACGAACAGCTGCGAAAGGATCGAGCTGAGTTTGTCGCCGCAGAGAGCTA
TGAGGAGCAATATGTCCCAGAGATGAGAGGGCTGTACCTTAGGTCCAAAGAATTGAGAGACAGAGTGATG
GGTTATGATATTAAGGTAGAGTCAGAGAAGGTTTTGGAAACACTGTTGCGATCATCCAACTCAGCTTGAG
CTTGGACTCCCATGTTGGCAAAGGCAACCAAACAAACAATGAATGATCCGCTCCTGCATATGGGGCGGTT
TGAGTATTTCAACTGCCATTTGGGCTGAATTGTAGACATGCTCCTGTCAGAAATTCCGTGATCTTACTCA
ATATTCAGTAATCTCGGCCAATATCCTAAATGTGCGTGGCTTTATCTGTCTTTGTATTGTTTCATCAATT
CATGTAACGTTTGCTTTTCTTATGAATTTTCAAATAAATTATCCGCTGTTAGAGCTCCCGGGGCGCGCCC
TATGGAGGTCAACATGGTGGAGCACGACACTCTGGTCTACTCCAAAAATGTCAAAGATACAGTCTCAGAA
GATCAAAGGGCTATTGAGACTTTTCAACAAAGGATAATTTCGGGAAACCTCCTCGGATTCCATTGCCCAG
CTATCTGTCACTTCATCGAAAGGACAGTAGAAAAGGAAGGTGGCTCCTACAAATGCCATCATTGCGATAA
AGGAAAGGCTATCATTCAAGATCTCTCTGCCGACAGTGGTCCCAAAGATGGACCCCCACCCACGAGGAGC
ATCGTGGAAAAAGAAGAGGTTCCAACCACGTCTACAAAGCAAGTGGATTGATGTGACATCTCCACTGACG
TAAGGGATGACGCACAATCCCACTATCCTTCGCAAGACCCTTCCTCTATATAAGGAAGTTCATTTCATTT
GGAGAGGACACGCTACTGTATTTTTACAACAATTACCAACAACAACAAACAACAAACAACATTACAATTA
CTATTTACAATTACAATGAATAGTAGTAAAAACCCTCCATCCACTCTGTTAGATGTTTTTCTGGATACCG
CTAGGAACCTTGATACAGCATCCAGAAATGTCCTGGAGTGCGGAGAACACAGGTGGAGTTACAGAGAGTT
GGACACAGTGTCATCCGCATTGGCCCAACACCTTCGATACACTGTGGGTCTTAGCCCCACTGTAGCCGTG
ATTAGCGAGAATCACCCCTACATACTTGCATTAATGCTCGCCGTATGGAAACTCGGCGGAACGTTCGCAC
CGATAGATGTTCATTCCCCAGCCGAACTTGTTGCTGGAATGTTGAATATTGTAAGCCCGTCATGTCTTGT
CATTCCTAGCTCTGATGTGACAAATCAGACATTGGCATGCGATCTTAATATACCGGTTGTTGCATTCCAC
CCACATCAAAGTACAATTCCCGAACTCAACAAGAAGTATCTCACAGATTCTCAGATCAGTCCTGACCTGC
CCTTCCCCGACCCTAATCGACCTGCTTTGTACTTATTCACGTCATCTGCAACGTCTAGGTCCAATTTGAA
GTGCGTGCCACTTACACACACATTCATATTGCGAAACTCCTTAAGTAAACGAGCATGGTGCAAAAGAATG
AGGCCAGAGACAGATTTTGATGGTATTAGGGTCCTGGGGTGGGCCCCCTGGAGCCATGTCCTCGCTCATA
TGCAGGACATTGGCCCTCTTACATTATTGAATGCCGGGTGCTACGTATTTGCCACGACCCCATCTACCTA
CCCGACGGAGCTGAAGGATGACCGTGATGTTATTAGTTGCGCCGCAAATGCCGTAATGTACAAAGGTGTT
AAATCCTTCGCATGCCTCCCATTCGTGCTTGGGGGACTCAAGGCTTTATGTGAGTCAGAGCCCAGTGTTA
AGGCACAACTGCAAGTGGAGGAACGAGCCCAGCTTTTGAAGTCACTCCAACACATGAAAATCCTGGAATG
CGGGGGGGCAATGCTCGAAGTGAGTGTGGCAAGCTGGGCTATAGAGAATAGGATTCCTATATCTATTGGG
ATTGGTATGACAGAGACAGGCGGCGCTCTTTTCGCTGGGCCGGTCCAAGCAATTCAAACCGGCTTTAGCA
GTGAAGATAAATTTATCGAGGACGCAACCTACTTGCTGGTCAAGGACGATTACGAGAGCCACGCAGAGGA
GGACATAAACGAGGGCGAGTTAGTGGTAAAGTCCAGAATGTTACCTAGGGGTTATTTGGGCTATAACGAC
CCCTCTTTCTCTGTTGACGATGCTGGTTGGGTTACTTTCAAAACTGGAGATCGATATTCAGTCACTCCTG
ACGGCAAATTCTCCTGGCTTGGTCGAAATACTGATTTCATTCAGATGACGAGTGGTGAGACTCTCGATCC
CCGTCCGATTGAGTCCCTCCTTTGTGAGTCCAGCCTTATATCACGAGCCTGTGTCATCGGGGATAAGTTC
CTGAACGGACCAGCCACAGCTGTATGCGCTATTATAGAACTCGAACCAACGACTGTTGAGAAAGGCCAGG
CTCACAGCAGGGATATTGCCCGAATCTTTGCCCCCATCAATCGAGATCTTCCTCCCCCGTTACGTATAGC
ATGGAGTCACGTACTTGTACTTCAGCCAAGCGAGAAAATACCGATGACGAAAAAGGGTACAATCTTCCGT
AAGAAAATCGAACAGGTTTTCGGTTCCGCTTTAGGAGGCAGTAGCGGCGACAACTCACAAGCAACCACTG
ACGCTTCAGTAGTTAGGAGGGATGAGTTGAGCAACACGGTCAAACATATCATAAGCAGAGTTTTGGGAGT
CTCCGACGATGAACTCCTTTGGACACTGAGCTTTGCTGAGCTTGGCATGACGTCCGCTCTTGCTACTAGA
ATAGCAAATGAATTGAACGAAGTTCTGGTAGGTGTGAACCTCCCCATCAATGCATGCTACATTCATGTGG
ACCTGCCTTCTTTGTCAAATGCCGTGTATGCAAAGTTAGCACACCTTAAACTCCCGGATAGGACGCCCGA
GCCAAGGAAGGCCCCAGTTGAAAATCCCGGTGGAAAGGAAATCGTAATAGTAGGTCAGGCTTTTAGGCTT
CCGGGGAGTATAAATGATGTCGCTTCTTTGAGGGACGCTTTTTTGGCTAGACAAGCATCCAGTATTATTA
CTGAAATACCGCCAGATAGATGGGACCACGCATCATTTTATCCAAAAGACATACGATTTAATAAAGCAGG
GCTCGTCGACATCGCTAACTACGACCACAGTTTTTTCGGATTGACAGCCACGGAGGCACTGTACCTGTCA
CCAACGATGCGTTTGGCACTTGAAGTGTCCTTTGAAGCCTTGGAGAATGCTAATATACCCGTGTCCCAGT
TAAAGGGCTCTCAAACAGCTGTATATGTCGCAACCACCGACGACGGGTTTGAGACACTGCTGAATGCTGA
GGCAGGATATGATGCATACACACGATTCTATGGCACTGGTAGGGCCGCCTCTACGGCCAGTGGACGAATT
AGTTATTTACTCGACGTACACGGCCCTTCAATTACCGTAGACACTGCTTGTTCAGGCGGTGCTGTTTGCA
TAGACCAGGCCATAGACTACCTCCAATCCTCTAGCGCAGCTGATACCGCCATAATCTGCGCCAGCAACAC
TCACTGCTGGCCAGGTTCCTTCATGTTTCTGAGTGCTCAAGGTATGGTAAGTTCCGGGGGGCGATGTGCA
ACTTTTACGACGGATGCCGACGGCTATGTACCCTCTGAAGGTGCTGTGGCATTTATCCTCAAAACCCGAG
AAGCAGCTATGAGAGATAAAGATACTATCTTGGCAACTATCAAAGCAACGCAGATTAGTCATAATGGTCG
TTCCCAAGGTTTAGTCGCACCAAACGTCAATTCACAAGCTGATTTACACAGAAGCTTATTGCAGAAAGCT
GGTTTGAGTCCAGCCGACATTCACTTCATCGAAGCTCACGGGACAGGAACGTCACTCGGTGACCTTAGTG
AAATACAAGCAATTAATGATGCCTACACGTCATCTCAGCCTCGAACAGCCGGACCCTTAATAGTAAGCGC
AAGTAAAACCGTCATTGGTCACACAGAGCCTGCTGGACCGTTGGTAGGCATGCTCTCAGTTCTCAACTCC
TTTAAAGAGGGCGCAGTTCCCGGCTTAGCTCACCTGACAGCAGATAACCTCAATCCGGCTTTAGACTGCT
CCTCCGTCCCTTTACTTATCCCCTACCAGCCTGTCCACTTGGCAGCTCCTAAGCCACACAGGGCTGCTGT
GATGAGTTATGGCTTCTCCGGCACTCTTGGAGGTATAGTTCTTGAAGCACCGGATGAGGAAAGGCTTGAG
GAAGAACCACCCAACGATAAGCCTATGTTATTTGTTGTTAGCGCCAAAACTCATACTGCATTGATTGAGT
ACCTTGGACGATACCTTGAATTTCTGCTCCAGGCCAATCCCCAAGACTTCTGCGATATCTGTTACACTAG
CTGCGTTGGACGTGAGCATTACAGGTACCGTTTTGCATGTGTGGCAAACGATATGGAAGATTTAATTGGC
CAACTTCAGAAGAGGCTTGGGTCTAAGGTTCCACCTAAACCGTCCTATAAAAGAGGAGCCCTCGCTTTTG
CTTTCAGTGGACAAGGGACCCAGTTTCGTGGAATGGCAACAGAATTGGCTAAGGCATATAGTGGTTTTCG
TAAGATAGTCAGTGATCTTGCTAAAAGAGCATCAGAACTGTCCGGCCATGCAATCGACAGGTTTCTGCTT
GCATATGACATTGGGGCTGAGAATGTTGCACCGGATAGTGAAGCTGATCAAATCTGCATATTCGTTTACC
AATGTAGTGTTCTCAGATGGCTCCAAACAATGGGGATTCGTCCGTCAGCCGTGATCGGTCACAGCCTCGG
TGAGATTAGCGCATCCGTAGCTGCTGGAGCATTGTCCTTGGACTCTGCCCTTGACCTCGTAATAAGTAGA
GCCAGGTTACTGAGGTCATCTACGAATGCCCCAGCTGGCATGGCAGCTATGTCTGCATCCCAGGATGAAG
TAGTCGAACTCATAGGAAAGCTCGATTTAGATAAAGCTAATAGCCTCAGCGTGTCCGTAATAAACGGCCC
CCAGAACACCGTTGTTTCAGGATCTTCTGCAGCAATAGAAAGTATCGTTGCTCTCGCAAAGGGACGAAAA
ATCAAGGCCAGCGCACTCAACATTAACCAGGCATTCCATAGTCCTTACGTCGATTCTGCAGTACCCGGCT
TACGAGCTTGGAGTGAGAAACATATATCATCAGCTCGACCATTGCAAATCCCTTTGTACTCTACCCTCTT
GGGCGCTCAAGTTTCTGAGGGTCAAATGTTAAATCCCGATCACTGGGTAGACCATGCTAGGAAACCCGTT
CAGTTCGCACAAGCAGCCACTATAATGAAGGAATCTTTCACCGGAGTAATAATCGATATTGGACCTCAAG
TTGTAGCATGGTCCCTGCTCTTAAGCAATGGTCTTACTTCCGTGACCGCACTCGCCGCAAAGCGTGGCCG
TTCACAGCAAGTGGCCTTCCTCTCCGCCTTAGCTGATCTTTATCAGGACTACGGCGTCGTACCAGACTTT
GTTGGACTGTACGCACAACAGGAGGACGCTTCCAGACTGAAAAAGACCGATATCTTAACTTACCCCTTTC
AGAGGGTTCGACGTTACCCTTCCTTTATACCCTCTAGAAGGGCACCCACCCACGCTCATGTCCAAGACGA
GGAAACTCTGTCATCAGGATCATCAACTCCAACCTTAGAAAATACTGACCTGGACAGTGGGAAGGAATCT
CTGATGGGACCAACAAGAGGGCTTTTGCGAGTCGATGATCTTAGGGACTCAATAGTCAGTTCAGTCAAAG
ATGTCCTGGAATTGAAGAGTAACGAAGATCTGGACCTCAGCGAGTCCCTTAATGCTCTTGGCATGGACTC
TATAATGTTCGCTCAATTACGAAAAAGGATAGGGGAGGGCCTCGGCCTGTCCGTTCCAATGGTTTTTCTC
AGCGATGCCTTCAGTATTGGAGAAATGGTCAGTAACCTCGTGGAACAGGCCGAAGCTTCCGAGGACAATT
GAGCTTCTCTAGCTAGAGTCGATCGACAAGCTCGAGTTTCTCCATAATAATGTGTGAGTAGTTCCCAGAT
AAGGGAATTAGGGTTCCTATAGGGTTTCGCTCATGTGTTGAGCATATAAGAAACCCTTAGTATGTATTTG
TATTTGTAAAATACTTCTATCAATAAAATTTCTAATTCCTAAAACCAAAATCCAGTACTAAAATCCAGAT
CGCTGTTAGAGCTCTCCCGGCGCGCCCTATGGAGCCAGTTAGTGGATTCATTTGTGAAACAGTTTGGAAA
ATGTTGCGGTTAAGAACTGTATTGCCAAAAATAAATTAAATGTTTTTCATCATTACTCATTGGTGACTGA
AATGAATTGAGGTCCCTATACTCTTATTGCTTCTCAGCATCGAGTTGTTTGTGCATCACCATTGTCATGA
CTCATGATTTTTAGAATCATTTATGCAATTCATCATCTTAATCATTATCATTATAGGATGATTGTATCAT
ATATAACAGTCGAAAGGGAAGGGCCAAAAAAAGTGAAATAAAGTTTTGTTCTTTGTAATGGAAGAAAAAG
TTGGGAGGAGAATCATGGTTTCACTATGGTTCTTTGGAATTTTGATTTTGGTAGTTAGTGCCCAGGTTCC
GGGAACCAAATTCTGATCATACTACAAAAAAATATCTTGCGGATTATTGTAGCTCTTGTCTTGCATAACA
TGAAGCTTGGAATTAACTAAAGAAAGTTTCTTAGAGATTCTTCTTCTTGTTTGTTCTCTAAAGAATCTAA
CACTCTTTGTAATGTTTATCTAAACTTGGAACTAATTAGATGTGAAACACTACAATTCATTAAACATGAG
ATCATGCGTATAGGAATTTGGTTCCTGCTGCACCGTGGCAAGTCGTACACCATATACCTTTTTCCCTATT
TTATTCATATTTTACTTTATATTCACTTTACAATAAATATCTTTAGATATTTCTACAATAAGATCCTTAT
CTCTCTCCATGGTTTAATTAAAAATAAATCCAAGAAAAGTGCATAAAAAGATATGTACTTTTTATTCCTC
TACCCAATCACTTCACAGCTTCACTCACGCGCGTGTTCTTTGATATCAGATAGATACGTCTACGTGAGAT
ACACGCTCTTGTTAATCAAGTGGTGATGAAACAGAACTTACTCGCCTCGGTGTCCGATTCTACTCAGAAG
ATATTTACTATAAATATCTGATTTCTCTCGACTTTGACGAAAATCAATGCGTATAAATATCTCTCTGTCT
AGCTTATTCGAGAGATTAAGCAAACTCAGCTCTCGTAGCATAGCTATTACATGTGGTGTCGTCCTCGCCT
CTGCTATTGCTTTTCCCATCATACGACGAGATTATCAGACGTTCTTAGAGGTTGGTCCTAGCTATGCCCC
TCAAAATTTTCGAGGCTACATTATCGTTTGCGTACTCAGCTTGTTCCGACAAGAGCAAAAAGGGTTGGCA
ATCTACGACAGACTCCCAGAGAAGAGAAGATGGCTGGCCGATCTCCCATTTCGTGAAGGTACTAGACCTA
GTATAACATCACACATAATACAGAGACAGCGAACTCAACTTGTAGACCAAGAGTTTGCCACACGAGAACT
GATAGACAAAGTTATTCCCAGGGTGCAAGCACGACATACAGATAAAACATTTTTGAGCACGAGCAAGTTT
GAATTTCATGCTAAAGCCATTTTCCTGTTGCCAAGTATTCCTATAAACGACCCCTTAAACATACCTAGTC
ATGATACGGTTCGTAGAACGAAACGAGAGATTGCACACATGCATGACTACCACGACTGTACTCTTCACTT
AGCTCTTGCAGCTCAAGATGGAAAAGAAGTCCTGAAAAAAGGCTGGGGCCAACGTCATCCGCTTGCCGGG
CCGGGTGTACCTGGGCCGCCGACAGAATGGACTTTCTTATACGCACCCCGTAATGAGGAAGAAGCTAGGG
TAGTAGAAATGATTGTCGAGGCAAGTATCGGATACATGACTAATGATCCGGCAGGTAAAATCGTCGAGAA
TGCCAAATGAGCTTGTTCGAGTATTATGGCATTGGGAAAACTGTTTTTCTTGTACCATTTGTTGTGCTTG
TAATTTACTGTGTTTTTTATTCGGTTTTCGCTATCGAACTGTGAAATGGAAATGGATGGAGAAGAGTTAA
TGAATGATATGGTCCTTTTGTTCATTCTCAAATTAATATTATTTGTTTTTTCTCTTATTTGTTGTGTGTT
GAATTTGAAATTATAAGAGATATGCAAACATTTTGTTTTGAGTAAAAATGTGTCAAATCGTGGCCTCTAA
TGACCGAAGTTAATATGAGGAGTAAAACACTTGTAGTTGTCGCTGTTAGAGCTCAGTG
